Addgene plasmid #12745: DCT.VV.Orf57
Purpose: This plasmid was designed for screening purposes and may contain discrepancies relative to the current canonical GenBank version of the gene.
Depositing lab: Jack Bennink & Jon Yewdell. Depositing organization: National Institute of Allergy and Infectious Diseases (NIAID). Publication: Identification of poxvirus CD8+ T cell determinants to enable rational design and characterization of smallpox vaccines. Tscharke DC, Karupiah G, Zhou J, Palmore T, Irvine KR, Haeryfar SM, Williams S, Sidney J, Sette A, Bennink JR, Yewdell JW. J Exp Med. 2005 January 3; 201(1): 95–104. 10.1084/jem.20041912 PubMed 15623576.
Backbone
  Vector backbone: pcDNA 3.1D V5-His-TOPO
  Backbone manufacturer: Invitrogen
  Backbone size w/o insert (bp): 5514
  Vector type: Mammalian Expression
  Selectable markers: Neomycin (select with G418)
Growth in bacteria
  Bacterial resistance: Ampicillin, 100 μg/mL
  Growth temperature: 37°C
  Growth strain: DH5alpha
  Copy number: High Copy
Gene/Insert
  Gene/Insert name: VV.Orf57 (alt names: VV_WR_127; intermediate transcription factor, VITF-3)
  Species: Vaccinia Virus
  Insert size (bp): 867
  GenBank ID: 9791063
  Cloning method: Restriction Enzyme; 5′ cloning site BamHI (not destroyed); 3′ cloning site BamHI (not destroyed)
  Sequencing primers: 5′ Universal T7
Terms and licenses: Academic/Nonprofit Terms; Industry Terms: Not Available to Industry
Depositor comments: Please see the Vaccinia kit page ( https://www.addgene.org/vvorf/ ) for more information. The kit page contains the supplemental VVOrfData spreadsheet, which includes important information about this plasmid. The plasmid and insert names provided here relate only to this library. The name of the ORF (if present) in VACV strain Copenhagen and the name of the ORF (if annotated) in VACV strain WR sequence can be found in VVOrfData spreadsheet. Please note that the amino acid sequence given for each ORF in the spreadsheet may contain some errors. Additionally, changes from the expected sequence may be present in these plasmids. Please see Addgene's quality control sequence and sequencing notes in the VVOrfData spreadsheet before ordering this plasmid.
How to cite: DCT.VV.Orf57 was a gift from Jack Bennink & Jon Yewdell (Addgene plasmid # 12745 ; http://n2t.net/addgene:12745 ; RRID:Addgene_12745)
