[The description below was written by a language model from this plasmid's Addgene catalogue record.]
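Description:
DCT.VV.Orf57 is a mammalian expression plasmid built on the commercial pcDNA 3.1D V5-His-TOPO backbone (about 5.5 kb without insert) and carrying a single vaccinia virus open reading frame. It is maintained as a high-copy plasmid in E. coli under ampicillin selection, and the backbone provides a neomycin resistance marker so that transfected mammalian cells can be selected with G418. No feature table accompanies the record, so individual backbone elements are not itemised. Vectors of this family generally drive the insert from a strong constitutive viral promoter, with a T7 priming site upstream (consistent with the listed T7 sequencing primer) and optional C-terminal V5 and His tags. The record does not say whether the ORF is in frame with those tags.

The insert is an 867 bp vaccinia virus ORF, designated VV.Orf57 within this library and also recorded as VV_WR_127, annotated as the intermediate transcription factor VITF-3. It is flanked by BamHI sites on both sides, both of which are retained. The plasmid belongs to a collection of vaccinia ORF expression clones assembled to identify poxvirus CD8+ T cell determinants, in support of the design and characterisation of smallpox vaccines. Expressing individual viral ORFs in transfected cells allows each gene product to be tested as a source of antigen.

The ORF numbering is specific to this library, and correspondence to Copenhagen and WR strain nomenclature is given in the collection's supplementary data. The clone was made for screening, and the depositors caution that its sequence may differ from the canonical GenBank version of the gene.
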