>Addgene plasmid #12745 | DCT.VV.Orf57 | addgene partial sequence | sequence record 19140 | T7 5'-TAATACGACTCACTATAGGG-3'
GCTCGGATCCAGTACCCTTCACCGAATTCCAGCTGACCACCATGTTCGAACCAGTACCAGATCTTAATTT
GGAGGCCTCCGTAGAACTAGGGGAGGTAAATATAGATCAAACAACACCTATGATAAAGGAAAATAGCGGT
TTTATATCCCGTAGTAGACGTCTATTCGCCCATAGATCTAAGGATGATGAGAGAAAACTAGCACTACGAT
TCTTTTTACAAAGACTTTATTTTTTAGATCATAGAGAGATTCATTATTTGTTCAGATGCGTTGACGCTGT
AAAAGACGTCACTATTACCAAAAAAAATAACATTATCGTGGCGCCTTATATAGCACTTTTAACTATCGCA
TCAAAAGGATGCAAACTTACAGAAACAATGATTGAAGCATTTTTTCCAGAACTATATAATGAACATAGTA
AGAAATTTAAATTCAACTCTCAAGTATCCATCATCCAAGAAAAACTCGGATACCAGTTTGGAAACTATCA
CGTTTATGATTTTGAACCGTATTACTCTACAGTAGCTCTGGCTATTCGAGATGAACATTCATCTGGCATT
TTTAATATCCGTCAAGAGAGTTATCTGGTAAGTTCATTATCTGAAATAACATATAGATTTTATCTAATTA
ATCTAAAATCTGATCTTGTTCAATGGAGTGCTAGTACGGGCGCTGTAATTAATCAAATGGT
